>Addgene plasmid #21142 | pCMV-Caspase1-flag | addgene full sequence | sequence record 212884 | Addgene NGS Result
CCATTCGCCATTCAGGCTGCGCAACTGTTGGGAAGGGCGATCGGTGCGGGCCTCTTCGCTATTACGCCAG
CTGGCGAAAGGGGGATGTGCTGCAAGGCGATTAAGTTGGGTAACGCCAGGGTTTTCCCAGTCACGACGTT
GTAAAACGACGGCCAGTGCCAAGCTGATCTATACATTGAATCAATATTGGCAATTAGCCATATTAGTCAT
TGGTTATATAGCATAAATCAATATTGGCTATTGGCCATTGCATACGTTGTATCTATATCATAATATGTAC
ATTTATATTGGCTCATGTCCAATATGACCGCCATGTTGACATTGATTATTGACTAGTTATTAATAGTAAT
CAATTACGGGGTCATTAGTTCATAGCCCATATATGGAGTTCCGCGTTACATAACTTACGGTAAATGGCCC
GCCTGGCTGACCGCCCAACGACCCCCGCCCATTGACGTCAATAATGACGTATGTTCCCATAGTAACGCCA
ATAGGGACTTTCCATTGACGTCAATGGGTGGAGTATTTACGGTAAACTGCCCACTTGGCAGTACATCAAG
TGTATCATATGCCAAGTCCGCCCCCTATTGACGTCAATGACGGTAAATGGCCCGCCTGGCATTATGCCCA
GTACATGACCTTACGGGACTTTCCTACTTGGCAGTACATCTACGTATTAGTCATCGCTATTACCATGGTG
ATGCGGTTTTGGCAGTACACCAATGGGCGTGGATAGCGGTTTGACTCACGGGGATTTCCAAGTCTCCACC
CCATTGACGTCAATGGGAGTTTGTTTTGGCACCAAAATCAACGGGACTTTCCAAAATGTCGTAATAACCC
CGCCCCGTTGACGCAAATGGGCGGTAGGCGTGTACGGTGGGAGGTCTATATAAGCAGAGCTCGTTTAGTG
AACCGTCAGAATTCAAGCTTGCGGCCGCAGATCTATCGATCTGCAGGATATCAGTCGACGCCATGGCTGA
CAAGATCCTGAGGGCAAAGAGGAAGCAATTTATCAACTCAGTGAGTATAGGGACAATAAATGGATTGTTG
GATGAACTTTTAGAGAAGAGAGTGCTGAATCAGGAAGAAATGGATAAAATAAAACTTGCAAACATTACTG
CTATGGACAAGGCACGGAACCTATGTGATCATGTCTCTAAAAAAGGGCCCCAGGCAAGCCAAATCTTTAT
CACTTACATTTGTAATGAAGACTGCTACCTGGCAGGAATTCTGGAGCTTCAATCAGCTCCATCAGCTGAA
ACATTTGTTGCTACAGAAGATTCTAAAGGAGGACATCCTTCATCCTCAGAAACAAAGGAAGAACAGAACA
AAGAAGATGGCACATTTCCAGGACTGACTGGGACCCTCAAGTTTTGCCCTTTAGAAAAAGCCCAGAAGTT
ATGGAAAGAAAATCCTTCAGAGATTTATCCAATAATGAATACAACCACTCGTACACGTCTTGCCCTCATT
ATCTGCAACACAGAGTTTCAACATCTTTCTCCGAGGGTTGGAGCTCAAGTTGACCTCAGAGAAATGAAGT
TGCTGCTGGAGGATCTGGGGTATACCGTGAAAGTGAAAGAAAATCTCACAGCTCTGGAGATGGTGAAAGA
GGTGAAAGAATTTGCTGCCTGCCCAGAGCACAAGACTTCTGACAGTACTTTCCTTGTATTCATGTCTCAT
GGTATCCAGGAGGGAATATGTGGGACCACATACTCTAATGAAGTTTCAGATATTTTAAAGGTTGACACAA
TCTTTCAGATGATGAACACTTTGAAGTGCCCAAGCTTGAAAGACAAGCCCAAGGTGATCATTATTCAGGC
ATGCCGTGGAGAGAAACAAGGAGTGGTGTTGTTAAAAGATTCAGTAAGAGACTCTGAAGAGGATTTCTTA
ACGGATGCAATTTTTGAAGATGATGGCATTAAGAAGGCCCATATAGAGAAAGATTTTATTGCTTTCTGCT
CTTCAACACCAGATAATGTGTCTTGGAGACATCCTGTCAGGGGCTCACTTTTCATTGAGTCACTCATCAA
ACACATGAAAGAATATGCCTGGTCTTGTGACTTGGAGGACATTTTCAGAAAGGTTCGATTTTCATTTGAA
CAACCAGAATTTAGGCTACAGATGCCCACTGCTGATAGGGTGACCCTGACAAAACGTTTCTACCTCTTCC
CGGGGGATCCGGTACCAGATTACAAGGACGACGATGACAAGTAGATCCCGGGTGGCATCCCTGTGACCCC
TCCCCAGTGCCTCTCCTGGCCCTGGAAGTTGCCACTCCAGTGCCCACCAGCCTTGTCCTAATAAAATTAA
GTTGCATCATTTTGTCTGACTAGGTGTCCTTCTATAATATTATGGGGTGGAGGGGGGTGGTATGGAGCAA
GGGGCAAGTTGGGAAGACAACCTGTAGGGCCTGCGGGGTCTATTGGGAACCAAGCTGGAGTGCAGTGGCA
CAATCTTGGCTCACTGCAATCTCCGCCTCCTGGGTTCAAGCGATTCTCCTGCCTCAGCCTCCCGAGTTGT
TGGGATTCCAGGCATGCATGACCAGGCTCAGCTAATTTTTGTTTTTTTGGTAGAGACGGGGTTTCACCAT
ATTGGCCAGGCTGGTCTCCAACTCCTAATCTCAGGTGATCTACCCACCTTGGCCTCCCAAATTGCTGGGA
TTACAGGCGTGAACCACTGCTCCCTTCCCTGTCCTTCTGATTTTAAAATAACTATACCAGCAGGAGGACG
TCCAGACACAGCATAGGCTACCTGGCCATGCCCAACCGGTGGGACATTTGAGTTGCTTGCTTGGCACTGT
CCTCTCATGCGTTGGGTCCACTCAGTAGATGCCTGTTGAATTGGGTACGCGGCCAGCTTGGCTGTGGAAT
GTGTGTCAGTTAGGGTGTGGAAAGTCCCCAGGCTCCCCAGCAGGCAGAAGTATGCAAAGCATGCATCTCA
ATTAGTCAGCAACCAGGTGTGGAAAGTCCCCAGGCTCCCCAGCAGGCAGAAGTATGCAAAGCATGCATCT
CAATTAGTCAGCAACCATAGTCCCGCCCCTAACTCCGCCCATCCCGCCCCTAACTCCGCCCAGTTCCGCC
CATTCTCCGCCCCATGGCTGACTAATTTTTTTTATTTATGCAGAGGCCGAGGCCGCCTCGGCCTCTGAGC
TATTCCAGAAGTAGTGAGGAGGCTTTTTTGGAGGCCTAGGCTTTTGCAAAAAGCTCCTCGAGGAACTGAA
AAACCAGAAAGTTAATTCCCTATAGTGAGTCGTATTAAATTCGTAATCATGTCATAGCTGTTTCCTGTGT
GAAATTGTTATCCGCTCACAATTCCACACAACATACGAGCCGGAAGCATAAAGTGTAAAGCCTGGGGTGC
CTAATGAGTGAGCTAACTCACATTAATTGCGTTGCGCTCACTGCCCGCTTTCCAGTCGGGAAACCTGTCG
TGCCAGCTGCATTAATGAATCGGCCAACGCGCGGGGAGAGGCGGTTTGCGTATTGGGCGCTCTTCCGCTT
CCTCGCTCACTGACTCGCTGCGCTCGGTCGTTCGGCTGCGGCGAGCGGTATCAGCTCACTCAAAGGCGGT
AATACGGTTATCCACAGAATCAGGGGATAACGCAGGAAAGAACATGTGAGCAAAAGGCCAGCAAAAGGCC
AGGAACCGTAAAAAGGCCGCGTTGCTGGCGTTTTTCCATAGGCTCCGCCCCCCTGACGAGCATCACAAAA
ATCGACGCTCAAGTCAGAGGTGGCGAAACCCGACAGGACTATAAAGATACCAGGCGTTTCCCCCTGGAAG
CTCCCTCGTGCGCTCTCCTGTTCCGACCCTGCCGCTTACCGGATACCTGTCCGCCTTTCTCCCTTCGGGA
AGCGTGGCGCTTTCTCATAGCTCACGCTGTAGGTATCTCAGTTCGGTGTAGGTCGTTCGCTCCAAGCTGG
GCTGTGTGCACGAACCCCCCGTTCAGCCCGACCGCTGCGCCTTATCCGGTAACTATCGTCTTGAGTCCAA
CCCGGTAAGACACGACTTATCGCCACTGGCAGCAGCCACTGGTAACAGGATTAGCAGAGCGAGGTATGTA
GGCGGTGCTACAGAGTTCTTGAAGTGGTGGCCTAACTACGGCTACACTAGAAGAACAGTATTTGGTATCT
GCGCTCTGCTGAAGCCAGTTACCTTCGGAAAAAGAGTTGGTAGCTCTTGATCCGGCAAACAAACCACCGC
TGGTAGCGGTGGTTTTTTTGTTTGCAAGCAGCAGATTACGCGCAGAAAAAAAGGATCTCAAGAAGATCCT
TTGATCTTTTCTACGGGGTCTGACGCTCAGTGGAACGAAAACTCACGTTAAGGGATTTTGGTCATGAGAT
TATCAAAAAGGATCTTCACCTAGATCCTTTTAAATTAAAAATGAAGTTTTAAATCAATCTAAAGTATATA
TGAGTAAACTTGGTCTGACAGTTACCAATGCTTAATCAGTGAGGCACCTATCTCAGCGATCTGTCTATTT
CGTTCATCCATAGTTGCCTGACTCCCCGTCGTGTAGATAACTACGATACGGGAGGGCTTACCATCTGGCC
CCAGTGCTGCAATGATACCGCGAGACCCACGCTCACCGGCTCCAGATTTATCAGCAATAAACCAGCCAGC
CGGAAGGGCCGAGCGCAGAAGTGGTCCTGCAACTTTATCCGCCTCCATCCAGTCTATTAATTGTTGCCGG
GAAGCTAGAGTAAGTAGTTCGCCAGTTAATAGTTTGCGCAACGTTGTTGCCATTGCTACAGGCATCGTGG
TGTCACGCTCGTCGTTTGGTATGGCTTCATTCAGCTCCGGTTCCCAACGATCAAGGCGAGTTACATGATC
CCCCATGTTGTGCAAAAAAGCGGTTAGCTCCTTCGGTCCTCCGATCGTTGTCAGAAGTAAGTTGGCCGCA
GTGTTATCACTCATGGTTATGGCAGCACTGCATAATTCTCTTACTGTCATGCCATCCGTAAGATGCTTTT
CTGTGACTGGTGAGTACTCAACCAAGTCATTCTGAGAATAGTGTATGCGGCGACCGAGTTGCTCTTGCCC
GGCGTCAATACGGGATAATACCGCGCCACATAGCAGAACTTTAAAAGTGCTCATCATTGGAAAACGTTCT
TCGGGGCGAAAACTCTCAAGGATCTTACCGCTGTTGAGATCCAGTTCGATGTAACCCACTCGTGCACCCA
ACTGATCTTCAGCATCTTTTACTTTCACCAGCGTTTCTGGGTGAGCAAAAACAGGAAGGCAAAATGCCGC
AAAAAAGGGAATAAGGGCGACACGGAAATGTTGAATACTCATACTCTTCCTTTTTCAATATTATTGAAGC
ATTTATCAGGGTTATTGTCTCATGAGCGGATACATATTTGAATGTATTTAGAAAAATAAACAAATAGGGG
TTCCGCGCACATTTCCCCGAAAAGTGCCACCTG
[124 nt withheld, positions 5424-5547]
C
[91 nt withheld, positions 5549-5639]
A
[49 nt withheld, positions 5641-5689]
CCTTTGACGTTGGAGTCCACGTTCTTT
[37 nt withheld, positions 5717-5753]
ACCCTATCTCGGTCTATTCTTTTGATTTATAAGGGATTTTGCCGATTTCGGCCTATTGGTTAAAAAATGA
GCTGATTTAACAAAAATTTAACGCGAATTTTAACAAAATATTAACGCTTACAATTT
Features (pLannotate 1.2.2; 16 found; start..end, strand, type, name):
      4..158     -  CDS            lacZα (fragment): LacZα fragment of β-galactosidase; lacZ fragment
    318..697     +  enhancer       CMV enhancer: human cytomegalovirus immediate early enhancer
    699..898     +  promoter       CMV promoter: human cytomegalovirus (CMV) immediate early promoter
    973..2175    +  CDS            Casp1: CASP1_MOUSE - Also known as Il1bc. Experimental evidence at protein level: Swiss-Prot protein existence level 1. Thiol protease involved in a variety of inflammatory processes by proteolytically cleaving other proteins, such as the precursors of the inflammatory cytokines interleukin-1 beta (IL1B) and interleukin 18 (IL18) as well as the pyroptosis inducer Gasdermin-D (GSDMD), into active mature peptides (PubMed:21147462, PubMed:32109412). Plays a key role in cell immunity as an inflammatory response initiator: once activated through formation of an inflammasome complex, it initiates a proinfl
   2188..2211    +  CDS            FLAG: FLAG® epitope tag, followed by an enterokinase cleavage site
   2220..2842    +  polyA_signal   hGH poly(A) signal: human growth hormone polyadenylation signal
   2871..3200    +  promoter       SV40 promoter: SV40 enhancer and early promoter
   3239..3257    -  promoter       T7 promoter: promoter for bacteriophage T7 RNA polymerase
   3295..3311    -  protein_bind   lac operator: The lac repressor binds to the lac operator to inhibit transcription in E. coli. This inhibition can be relieved by adding lactose or isopropyl-β-D-thiogalactopyranoside (IPTG). lac repressor encoded by lacI
   3319..3349    -  promoter       lac promoter: promoter for the E. coli lac operon
   3364..3385    -  protein_bind   CAP binding site: CAP binding activates transcription in the presence of cAMP. E. coli catabolite activator protein
   3398..3490    -  CDS            lacI (fragment): lac repressor; lacI; The lac repressor binds to the lac operator to inhibit transcription in E. coli. This inhibition can be relieved by adding lactose or isopropyl-β-D-thiogalactopyranoside (IPTG).
   3673..4261    -  rep_origin     ori: high-copy-number ColE1/pMB1/pBR322/pUC origin of replication
   4432..5292    -  CDS            AmpR: β-lactamase; bla; confers resistance to ampicillin, carbenicillin, and related antibiotics
   5293..5397    -  promoter       AmpR promoter: bla
   5424..5852    +  rep_origin     f1 ori (sequence partly withheld): f1 bacteriophage origin of replication; arrow indicates direction of (+) strand synthesis
