[The description below was written by a language model from this plasmid's Addgene catalogue record and pLannotate feature annotations shown in this document.]
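Description:
pCMV-Caspase1-flag is a mammalian expression plasmid built on a pCMV backbone for transient production of mouse caspase-1 (Casp1, also known as ICE or Il1bc) carrying a C-terminal FLAG epitope. It is propagated in E. coli as a high-copy plasmid through a ColE1/pUC-type origin and selected with ampicillin via the β-lactamase gene. An f1 origin is also present, which in principle allows single-stranded DNA production. Remnants of a lac cloning region (lacZα and lacI fragments, lac promoter and operator, CAP site) and a T7 promoter are annotated in the backbone. An SV40 enhancer/early promoter element sits downstream of the expression cassette, but no mammalian selection marker is annotated after it, so the record does not support stable selection in mammalian cells.

The expression cassette consists of the human cytomegalovirus immediate early enhancer and promoter driving the caspase-1 coding sequence. The insert was cloned between SalI and BamHI sites, both of which were retained. It is followed in frame by the backbone-encoded FLAG tag and terminated by the human growth hormone polyadenylation signal. The depositor notes that the insert differs from the GenBank reference cDNA by a D56N substitution. Caspase-1 is the inflammasome-activated thiol protease that processes the precursors of IL-1β and IL-18 and cleaves gasdermin D. The FLAG tag allows detection, immunoprecipitation or localisation of the overexpressed protein. The associated study examined how Flightless-I regulates the intracellular localisation and activity of proinflammatory caspases, so the plasmid suits overexpression and protein interaction experiments of that kind in cultured mammalian cells.
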