Addgene plasmid #21142: pCMV-Caspase1-flag
Depositing lab: Junying Yuan. Publication: Flightless-I regulates proinflammatory caspases by selectively modulating intracellular localization and caspase activity. Li J, Yin HL, Yuan J. J Cell Biol. 2008 Apr 21. 181(2):321-33. 10.1083/jcb.200711082 PubMed 18411310.
Backbone
  Vector backbone: pCMV
  Backbone size w/o insert (bp): 4700
  Vector type: Mammalian Expression
Growth in bacteria
  Bacterial resistance: Ampicillin, 100 μg/mL
  Growth temperature: 37°C
  Growth strain: DH5alpha
  Copy number: High Copy
Gene/Insert
  Gene/Insert name: caspase-1 (alt names: pS34; pCMV-Casp1-flag)
  Species: M. musculus (mouse)
  GenBank ID: BC008152
  Entrez Gene: Casp1 (a.k.a. ICE, Il1bc)
  Promoter: CMV
  Tag / fusion protein: FLAG (C terminal on backbone)
  Cloning method: Restriction Enzyme; 5′ cloning site Sal I (not destroyed); 3′ cloning site BamHI (not destroyed)
  Sequencing primers: 5′ CMV-F; 3′ hgh-pA-R
Terms and licenses: Academic/Nonprofit Terms; Industry Terms: Not Available to Industry
Depositor comments: Compared to GenBank reference sequence BC008152, the caspase-1 insert in this plasmid contains a D56N mutation.
How to cite: pCMV-Caspase1-flag was a gift from Junying Yuan (Addgene plasmid # 21142 ; http://n2t.net/addgene:21142 ; RRID:Addgene_21142)
