>Addgene plasmid #21142 | pCMV-Caspase1-flag | addgene partial sequence | sequence record 26962 | 21142 with hGH-PA-R
TACCTACGGTTGTCTTCCCACTTGCCCCTTGCTCCATACCACCCCCCTCCACCCCATAATATTATAGAAG
GACACCTAGTCAGACAAAATGATGCAACTTAATTTTATTAGGACAAGGCTGGTGGGCACTGGAGTGGCAA
CTTCCAGGGCCAGGAGAGGCACTGGGGAGGGGTCACAGGGATGCCACCCGGGATCTACTTGTCATCGTCG
TCCTTGTAATCTGGTACCGGATCCCCCGGGAAGAGGTAGAAACGTTTTGTCAGGGTCACCCTATCAGCAG
TGGGCATCTGTAGCCTAAATTCTGGTTGTTCAAATGAAAATCGAACCTTTCTGAAAATGTCCTCCAAGTC
ACAAGACCAGGCATATTCTTTCATGTGTTTGATGAGTGACTCAATGAAAAGTGAGCCCCTGACAGGATGT
CTCCAAGACACATTATCTGGTGTTGAAGAGCAGAAAGCAATAAAATCTTTCTCTATATGGGCCTTCTTAA
TGCCATCATCTTCAAAAATTGCATCCGTTAAGAAATCCTCTTCAGAGTCTCTTACTGAATCTTTTAACAA
CACCACTCCTTGTTTCTCTCCACGGCATGCCTGAATAATGATCACCTTGGGCTTGTCTTTCAAGCTTGGG
CACTTCAAAGTGTTCATCATCTGAAAGTTTGTGTCAACCTTTAAAATAT
