>Addgene plasmid #21142 | pCMV-Caspase1-flag | addgene partial sequence | sequence record 26963 | CMV-F 5'-CGCAAATGGGCGGTAGGCGTG-3'
CGGGGGGCATTAGCGAGCTCGTTNGTGAACCGTCAGAATTCAAGCTTGCGGCCGCAGATCTATCGATCTG
CAGGATATCAGTCGACGCCATGGCTGACAAGATCCTGAGGGCAAAGAGGAAGCAATTTATCAACTCAGTG
AGTATAGGGACAATAAATGGATTGTTGGATGAACTTTTAGAGAAGAGAGTGCTGAATCAGGAAGAAATGG
ATAAAATAAAACTTGCAAACATTACTGCTATGGACAAGGCACGGAACCTATGTGATCATGTCTCTAAAAA
AGGGCCCCAGGCAAGCCAAATCTTTATCACTTACATTTGTAATGAAGACTGCTACCTGGCAGGAATTCTG
GAGCTTCAATCAGCTCCATCAGCTGAAACATTTGTTGCTACAGAAGATTCTAAAGGAGGACATCCTTCAT
CCTCAGAAACAAAGGAAGAACAGAACAAAGAAGATGGCACATTTCCAGGACTGACTGGGACCCTCAAGTT
TTGCCCTTTAGAAAAAGCCCAGAAGTTATGGAAAGAAAATCCTTCAGAGATTTATCCAATAATGAATACA
ACCACTCGTACACGTCTTGCCCTCATTATCTGCAACACAGAGTTTCAACATCTTTCTCCGAGGGTTGGAG
CTCAAGTTGACCTCAGAGAAATGAAGTTGCTGCTGGAGGATCTGGGGTATACCGTGAAAGTGAAAGAAAT
CTCACAGCTCTGGAGATGGTGAAGANGTGAAAGANTTGCTGCCTGCCNGAGCNCAGACTTCTGACNTACT
TCCTTGTATCTGTCTCNGGNTCCGGAGGGATTGTGGACCTTCTCTATGAGTTCGATTTTAAGGTGCCATC
TTCAAGNGACCTTANGCCACTGAAANNCCNGTNNTTTCCCTGCCGGGAAACNCCTGGTT
